Addgene plasmid #53143: pET11a-SUMO3
Purpose: E.coli expression of untagged mature human SUMO3 (amino acids 1-93)
Depositing lab: Frauke Melchior. Depositing organization: Universitaet Heidelberg. Publication: Recombinant reconstitution of sumoylation reactions in vitro. Flotho A, Werner A, Winter T, Frank AS, Ehret H, Melchior F. Methods Mol Biol. 2012;832:93-110. doi: 10.1007/978-1-61779-474-2_5. PubMed 22350878.
Backbone
  Vector backbone: pET11a
  Backbone manufacturer: Novagen
  Backbone size w/o insert (bp): 5677
  Total vector size (bp): 5922
  Vector type: Bacterial Expression
Growth in bacteria
  Bacterial resistance: Ampicillin, 100 μg/mL
  Growth temperature: 37°C
  Growth strain: DH5alpha
  Copy number: Low Copy
Gene/Insert
  Gene/Insert name: SUMO3 (alt names: SUMO2; Smt3B)
  Species: H. sapiens (human)
  Insert size (bp): 282
  Mutation: mature form (amino acids 1-93)
  GenBank ID: Uniprot P61956
  Entrez Gene: SUMO2 (a.k.a. HSMT3, SMT3B, SMT3H2, SUMO3, Smt3A)
  Promoter: T7
  Cloning method: Restriction Enzyme; 5′ cloning site NdeI (not destroyed); 3′ cloning site BamHI (not destroyed)
  Sequencing primers: 5′ T7; 3′ T7-term
Terms and licenses: Academic/Nonprofit Terms; Industry Terms: Not Available to Industry
How to cite: pET11a-SUMO3 was a gift from Frauke Melchior (Addgene plasmid # 53143 ; http://n2t.net/addgene:53143 ; RRID:Addgene_53143)
