[The description below was written by a language model from this plasmid's Addgene catalogue record and pLannotate feature annotations shown in this document.]
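Description:
pET11a-SUMO3 is a bacterial expression plasmid built on the Novagen pET11a backbone for producing untagged, mature human SUMO3 (amino acids 1-93) in E. coli. It is selected through the β-lactamase gene (ampicillin resistance). It replicates from a pBR322/ColE1-type origin accompanied by the rop gene and the bom region, consistent with the low copy number given in the record. Several tetracycline-resistance gene fragments and the tet promoter appear in the annotation. These are non-functional remnants of the pBR322 ancestry, not usable markers.

The 282 bp insert was cloned between NdeI and BamHI, both retained, so translation begins at the vector's start codon without any added N-terminal residues. Expression is driven by a T7 promoter followed immediately by a lac operator, with the strong T7 gene 10 ribosome binding site upstream and the T7 terminator downstream. The plasmid also carries lacI under its own promoter. Lac repressor therefore keeps transcription off until IPTG is added, in a host that supplies T7 RNA polymerase. The short annotated fragment resembling T7 gene 10 sequence lies downstream of the SUMO coding region; given the stated untagged product, it is presumably untranslated vector sequence.

Nomenclature needs care here. The depositor calls the protein SUMO3, while the linked gene entry and the automated annotation identify it as SUMO2 (Smt3B), reflecting historically swapped names for these paralogues. Encoding the mature form means the protein needs no protease processing before conjugation. According to the associated publication, the purified protein is used to reconstitute sumoylation reactions in vitro.
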