Features (pLannotate 1.2.2; 19 found; start..end, strand, type, name):
    104..208     +  promoter       AmpR promoter: bla
    209..1069    +  CDS            AmpR: β-lactamase; bla; confers resistance to ampicillin, carbenicillin, and related antibiotics
   1240..1828    +  rep_origin     ori: high-copy-number ColE1/pMB1/pBR322/pUC origin of replication
   2014..2156    -  misc_feature   bom: basis of mobility region from pBR322
   2258..2449    -  CDS            rop: Rop protein, which maintains plasmids at low copy number; rop
   2466..2846    +  CDS            YPB1_ECOLX: Protein predicted: Swiss-Prot protein existence level 4. From Escherichia coli.
   3088..3712    -  CDS            TcR (fragment): tetracycline efflux protein; tet; confers resistance to tetracycline
   3727..3748    -  protein_bind   CAP binding site: CAP binding activates transcription in the presence of cAMP. E. coli catabolite activator protein
   3761..4843    -  CDS            lacI: lac repressor; lacI; The lac repressor binds to the lac operator to inhibit transcription in E. coli. This inhibition can be relieved by adding lactose or isopropyl-β-D-thiogalactopyranoside (IPTG).
   4844..4921    -  promoter       lacI promoter: lacI
   4929..5208    -  CDS            TcR (fragment): tetracycline efflux protein; tet; confers resistance to tetracycline
   5230..5248    +  promoter       T7 promoter: promoter for bacteriophage T7 RNA polymerase
   5249..5273    +  protein_bind   lac operator: The lac repressor binds to the lac operator to inhibit transcription in E. coli. This inhibition can be relieved by adding lactose or isopropyl-β-D-thiogalactopyranoside (IPTG). lac repressor encoded by lacI
   5288..5310    +  RBS            RBS: efficient ribosome binding site from bacteriophage T7 gene 10 (Olins and Rangwala, 1989)
   5318..5596    +  CDS            SUMO2: human small ubiquitin-related modifier 2
   5606..5655    +  CDS            SET1 (fragment): solubility-enhancement tag derived from T7 phage gene 10B
   5663..5710    +  terminator     T7 terminator: transcription terminator for bacteriophage T7 RNA polymerase
   5733..5837    -  CDS            TcR (fragment): tetracycline efflux protein; tet; confers resistance to tetracycline
   5885..5913    -  promoter       tet promoter: E. coli promoter for tetracycline efflux protein gene
>Addgene plasmid #53143 | pET11a-SUMO3 | depositor full sequence | sequence record 82761 | pET11a-SUMO3 sequence 5922 bps
TTCTTGAAGACGAAAGGGCCTCGTGATACGCCTATTTTTATAGGTTAATGTCATGATAATAATGGTTTCT
TAGACGTCAGGTGGCACTTTTCGGGGAAATGTGCGCGGAACCCCTATTTGTTTATTTTTCTAAATACATT
CAAATATGTATCCGCTCATGAGACAATAACCCTGATAAATGCTTCAATAATATTGAAAAAGGAAGAGTAT
GAGTATTCAACATTTCCGTGTCGCCCTTATTCCCTTTTTTGCGGCATTTTGCCTTCCTGTTTTTGCTCAC
CCAGAAACGCTGGTGAAAGTAAAAGATGCTGAAGATCAGTTGGGTGCACGAGTGGGTTACATCGAACTGG
ATCTCAACAGCGGTAAGATCCTTGAGAGTTTTCGCCCCGAAGAACGTTTTCCAATGATGAGCACTTTTAA
AGTTCTGCTATGTGGCGCGGTATTATCCCGTGTTGACGCCGGGCAAGAGCAACTCGGTCGCCGCATACAC
TATTCTCAGAATGACTTGGTTGAGTACTCACCAGTCACAGAAAAGCATCTTACGGATGGCATGACAGTAA
GAGAATTATGCAGTGCTGCCATAACCATGAGTGATAACACTGCGGCCAACTTACTTCTGACAACGATCGG
AGGACCGAAGGAGCTAACCGCTTTTTTGCACAACATGGGGGATCATGTAACTCGCCTTGATCGTTGGGAA
CCGGAGCTGAATGAAGCCATACCAAACGACGAGCGTGACACCACGATGCCTGCAGCAATGGCAACAACGT
TGCGCAAACTATTAACTGGCGAACTACTTACTCTAGCTTCCCGGCAACAATTAATAGACTGGATGGAGGC
GGATAAAGTTGCAGGACCACTTCTGCGCTCGGCCCTTCCGGCTGGCTGGTTTATTGCTGATAAATCTGGA
GCCGGTGAGCGTGGGTCTCGCGGTATCATTGCAGCACTGGGGCCAGATGGTAAGCCCTCCCGTATCGTAG
TTATCTACACGACGGGGAGTCAGGCAACTATGGATGAACGAAATAGACAGATCGCTGAGATAGGTGCCTC
ACTGATTAAGCATTGGTAACTGTCAGACCAAGTTTACTCATATATACTTTAGATTGATTTAAAACTTCAT
TTTTAATTTAAAAGGATCTAGGTGAAGATCCTTTTTGATAATCTCATGACCAAAATCCCTTAACGTGAGT
TTTCGTTCCACTGAGCGTCAGACCCCGTAGAAAAGATCAAAGGATCTTCTTGAGATCCTTTTTTTCTGCG
CGTAATCTGCTGCTTGCAAACAAAAAAACCACCGCTACCAGCGGTGGTTTGTTTGCCGGATCAAGAGCTA
CCAACTCTTTTTCCGAAGGTAACTGGCTTCAGCAGAGCGCAGATACCAAATACTGTCCTTCTAGTGTAGC
CGTAGTTAGGCCACCACTTCAAGAACTCTGTAGCACCGCCTACATACCTCGCTCTGCTAATCCTGTTACC
AGTGGCTGCTGCCAGTGGCGATAAGTCGTGTCTTACCGGGTTGGACTCAAGACGATAGTTACCGGATAAG
GCGCAGCGGTCGGGCTGAACGGGGGGTTCGTGCACACAGCCCAGCTTGGAGCGAACGACCTACACCGAAC
TGAGATACCTACAGCGTGAGCTATGAGAAAGCGCCACGCTTCCCGAAGGGAGAAAGGCGGACAGGTATCC
GGTAAGCGGCAGGGTCGGAACAGGAGAGCGCACGAGGGAGCTTCCAGGGGGAAACGCCTGGTATCTTTAT
AGTCCTGTCGGGTTTCGCCACCTCTGACTTGAGCGTCGATTTTTGTGATGCTCGTCAGGGGGGCGGAGCC
TATGGAAAAACGCCAGCAACGCGGCCTTTTTACGGTTCCTGGCCTTTTGCTGGCCTTTTGCTCACATGTT
CTTTCCTGCGTTATCCCCTGATTCTGTGGATAACCGTATTACCGCCTTTGAGTGAGCTGATACCGCTCGC
CGCAGCCGAACGACCGAGCGCAGCGAGTCAGTGAGCGAGGAAGCGGAAGAGCGCCTGATGCGGTATTTTC
TCCTTACGCATCTGTGCGGTATTTCACACCGCATATATGGTGCACTCTCAGTACAATCTGCTCTGATGCC
GCATAGTTAAGCCAGTATACACTCCGCTATCGCTACGTGACTGGGTCATGGCTGCGCCCCGACACCCGCC
AACACCCGCTGACGCGCCCTGACGGGCTTGTCTGCTCCCGGCATCCGCTTACAGACAAGCTGTGACCGTC
TCCGGGAGCTGCATGTGTCAGAGGTTTTCACCGTCATCACCGAAACGCGCGAGGCAGCTGCGGTAAAGCT
CATCAGCGTGGTCGTGAAGCGATTCACAGATGTCTGCCTGTTCATCCGCGTCCAGCTCGTTGAGTTTCTC
CAGAAGCGTTAATGTCTGGCTTCTGATAAAGCGGGCCATGTTAAGGGCGGTTTTTTCCTGTTTGGTCACT
GATGCCTCCGTGTAAGGGGGATTTCTGTTCATGGGGGTAATGATACCGATGAAACGAGAGAGGATGCTCA
CGATACGGGTTACTGATGATGAACATGCCCGGTTACTGGAACGTTGTGAGGGTAAACAACTGGCGGTATG
GATGCGGCGGGACCAGAGAAAAATCACTCAGGGTCAATGCCAGCGCTTCGTTAATACAGATGTAGGTGTT
CCACAGGGTAGCCAGCAGCATCCTGCGATGCAGATCCGGAACATAATGGTGCAGGGCGCTGACTTCCGCG
TTTCCAGACTTTACGAAACACGGAAACCGAAGACCATTCATGTTGTTGCTCAGGTCGCAGACGTTTTGCA
GCAGCAGTCGCTTCACGTTCGCTCGCGTATCGGTGATTCATTCTGCTAACCAGTAAGGCAACCCCGCCAG
CCTAGCCGGGTCCTCAACGACAGGAGCACGATCATGCGCACCCGTGGCCAGGACCCAACGCTGCCCGAGA
TGCGCCGCGTGCGGCTGCTGGAGATGGCGGACGCGATGGATATGTTCTGCCAAGGGTTGGTTTGCGCATT
CACAGTTCTCCGCAAGAATTGATTGGCTCCAATTCTTGGAGTGGTGAATCCGTTAGCGAGGTGCCGCCGG
CTTCCATTCAGGTCGAGGTGGCCCGGCTCCATGCACCGCGACGCAACGCGGGGAGGCAGACAAGGTATAG
GGCGGCGCCTACAATCCATGCCAACCCGTTCCATGTGCTCGCCGAGGCGGCATAAATCGCCGTGACGATC
AGCGGTCCAGTGATCGAAGTTAGGCTGGTAAGAGCCGCGAGCGATCCTTGAAGCTGTCCCTGATGGTCGT
CATCTACCTGCCTGGACAGCATGGCCTGCAACGCGGGCATCCCGATGCCGCCGGAAGCGAGAAGAATCAT
AATGGGGAAGGCCATCCAGCCTCGCGTCGCGAACGCCAGCAAGACGTAGCCCAGCGCGTCGGCCGCCATG
CCGGCGATAATGGCCTGCTTCTCGCCGAAACGTTTGGTGGCGGGACCAGTGACGAAGGCTTGAGCGAGGG
CGTGCAAGATTCCGAATACCGCAAGCGACAGGCCGATCATCGTCGCGCTCCAGCGAAAGCGGTCCTCGCC
GAAAATGACCCAGAGCGCTGCCGGCACCTGTCCTACGAGTTGCATGATAAAGAAGACAGTCATAAGTGCG
GCGACGATAGTCATGCCCCGCGCCCACCGGAAGGAGCTGACTGGGTTGAAGGCTCTCAAGGGCATCGGTC
GAGATCCCGGTGCCTAATGAGTGAGCTAACTTACATTAATTGCGTTGCGCTCACTGCCCGCTTTCCAGTC
GGGAAACCTGTCGTGCCAGCTGCATTAATGAATCGGCCAACGCGCGGGGAGAGGCGGTTTGCGTATTGGG
CGCCAGGGTGGTTTTTCTTTTCACCAGTGAGACGGGCAACAGCTGATTGCCCTTCACCGCCTGGCCCTGA
GAGAGTTGCAGCAAGCGGTCCACGCTGGTTTGCCCCAGCAGGCGAAAATCCTGTTTGATGGTGGTTAACG
GCGGGATATAACATGAGCTGTCTTCGGTATCGTCGTATCCCACTACCGAGATATCCGCACCAACGCGCAG
CCCGGACTCGGTAATGGCGCGCATTGCGCCCAGCGCCATCTGATCGTTGGCAACCAGCATCGCAGTGGGA
ACGATGCCCTCATTCAGCATTTGCATGGTTTGTTGAAAACCGGACATGGCACTCCAGTCGCCTTCCCGTT
CCGCTATCGGCTGAATTTGATTGCGAGTGAGATATTTATGCCAGCCAGCCAGACGCAGACGCGCCGAGAC
AGAACTTAATGGGCCCGCTAACAGCGCGATTTGCTGGTGACCCAATGCGACCAGATGCTCCACGCCCAGT
CGCGTACCGTCTTCATGGGAGAAAATAATACTGTTGATGGGTGTCTGGTCAGAGACATCAAGAAATAACG
CCGGAACATTAGTGCAGGCAGCTTCCACAGCAATGGCATCCTGGTCATCCAGCGGATAGTTAATGATCAG
CCCACTGACGCGTTGCGCGAGAAGATTGTGCACCGCCGCTTTACAGGCTTCGACGCCGCTTCGTTCTACC
ATCGACACCACCACGCTGGCACCCAGTTGATCGGCGCGAGATTTAATCGCCGCGACAATTTGCGACGGCG
CGTGCAGGGCCAGACTGGAGGTGGCAACGCCAATCAGCAACGACTGTTTGCCCGCCAGTTGTTGTGCCAC
GCGGTTGGGAATGTAATTCAGCTCCGCCATCGCCGCTTCCACTTTTTCCCGCGTTTTCGCAGAAACGTGG
CTGGCCTGGTTCACCACGCGGGAAACGGTCTGATAAGAGACACCGGCATACTCTGCGACATCGTATAACG
TTACTGGTTTCACATTCACCACCCTGAATTGACTCTCTTCCGGGCGCTATCATGCCATACCGCGAAAGGT
TTTGCGCCATTCGATGGTGTCCGGGATCTCGACGCTCTCCCTTATGCGACTCCTGCATTAGGAAGCAGCC
CAGTAGTAGGTTGAGGCCGTTGAGCACCGCCGCCGCAAGGAATGGTGCATGCAAGGAGATGGCGCCCAAC
AGTCCCCCGGCCACGGGGCCTGCCACCATACCCACGCCGAAACAAGCGCTCATGAGCCCGAAGTGGCGAG
CCCGATCTTCCCCATCGGTGATGTCGGCGATATAGGCGCCAGCAACCGCACCTGTGGCGCCGGTGATGCC
GGCCACGATGCGTCCGGCGTAGAGGATCGAGATCTCGATCCCGCGAAATTAATACGACTCACTATAGGGG
AATTGTGAGCGGATAACAATTCCCCTCTAGAAATAATTTTGTTTAACTTTAAGAAGGAGATATACATATG
GCCGACGAAAAGCCCAAGGAAGGAGTCAAGACTGAGAACAACGATCATATTAATTTGAAGGTGGCGGGGC
AGGATGGTTCTGTGGTGCAGTTTAAGATTAAGAGGCATACACCACTTAGTAAACTAATGAAAGCCTATTG
TGAACGACAGGGATTGTCAATGAGGCAGATCAGATTCCGATTTGACGGGCAACCAATCAATGAAACAGAC
ACACCTGCACAGTTGGAAATGGAGGATGAAGATACAATTGATGTGTTCCAACAGCAGACGGGAGGTTAGG
ATCCGGCTGCTAACAAAGCCCGAAAGGAAGCTGAGTTGGCTGCTGCCACCGCTGAGCAATAACTAGCATA
ACCCCTTGGGGCCTCTAAACGGGTCTTGAGGGGTTTTTTGCTGAAAGGAGGAACTATATCCGGATATCCC
GCAAGAGGCCCGGCAGTACCGGCATAACCAAGCCTATGCCTACAGCATCCAGGGTGACGGTGCCGAGGAT
GACGATGAGCGCATTGTTAGATTTCATACACGGTGCCTGACTGCGTTAGCAATTTAACTGTGATAAACTA
CCGCATTAAAGCTTATCGATGATAAGCTGTCAAACATGAGAA
