>Addgene plasmid #53143 | pET11a-SUMO3 | addgene partial sequence | sequence record 86474 | pBRrevBam 5'-GGTGATGTCGGCGATATAGG-3'
ATGCGTCCGGCGTAGAGGATCGAGATCTCGATCCCGCGAAATTAATACGACTCACTATAGGGGAATTGTG
AGCGGATAACAATTCCCCTCTAGAAATAATTTTGTTTAACTTTAAGAAGGAGATATACATATGGCCGACG
AAAAGCCCAAGGAAGGAGTCAAGACTGAGAACAACGATCATATTAATTTGAAGGTGGCGGGGCAGGATGG
TTCTGTGGTGCAGTTTAAGATTAAGAGGCATACACCACTTAGTAAACTAATGAAAGCCTATTGTGAACGA
CAGGGATTGTCAATGAGGCAGATCAGATTCCGATTTGACGGGCAACCAATCAATGAAACAGACACACCTG
CACAGTTGGAAATGGAGGATGAAGATACAATTGATGTGTTCCAACAGCAGACGGGTGGTTAGGATCCGGC
TGCTAACAAAGCCCGAAAGGAAGCTGAGTTGGCTGCTGCCACCGCTGAGCAATAACTAGCATAACCCCTT
GGGGCCTCTAAACGGGTCTTGAGGGGTTTTTTGCTGAAAGGAGGAACTATATCCGGATATCCCGCAAGAG
GCCCGGCAGTACCGGCATAACCAAGCCTATGCCTACAGCATCCAGGGTGACGGTGCCGAGGATGACGATG
AGCGCATTGTTAGATTTCATACACGGTGCCTGACTGCGTTAGCAATTTAACTGTGATAAACTACCGCATT
AAAGCTTATCGATGATAAGCTGTCAAACATGAGAATTCTTGAAGACGAAAGGGCCTCGTGATACGCCTAT
TTTTATAGGTTAATGTCATGATAATAATGGTTTCTTAGACGTCAGGTGGCACTT
